>Addgene plasmid #158499 | pZA21 | addgene full sequence | sequence record 309665 | Addgene NGS Result
GGGACACGAAGTGGTTTAAACTATCAGTGTTTGACAGGATATATTGGCGGGTAAACCTAAGAGAAAAGAG
CGTTTATTAGAATAATCGGATATTTAAAAGGGCGTGAAAAGGTTTATCCGTTCGTCCATTTGTATGTGCC
AACCACAGGAACCGTAAAAAGGCCGCGTTGCTGGCGTTTTTCCATAGGCTCCGCCCCCCTGACGAGCATC
ACAAAAATCGACGCTCAAGTCAGAGGTGGCGAAACCCGACAGGACTATAAAGATACCAGGCGTTTCCCCC
TGGAAGCTCCCTCGTGCGCTCTCCTGTTCCGACCCTGCCGCTTACCGGATACCTGTCCGCCTTTCTCCCT
TCGGGAAGCGTGGCGCTTTCTCATAGCTCACGCTGTAGGTATCTCAGTTCGGTGTAGGTCGTTCGCTCCA
AGCTGGGCTGTGTGCACGAACCCCCCGTTCAGCCCGACCGCTGCGCCTTATCCGGTAACTATCGTCTTGA
GTCCAACCCGGTAAGACACGACTTATCGCCACTGGCAGCAGCCACTGGTAACAGGATTAGCAGAGCGAGG
TATGTAGGCGGTGCTACAGAGTTCTTGAAGTGGTGGCCTAACTACGGCTACACTAGAAGGACAGTATTTG
GTATCTGCGCTCTGCTGAAGCCAGTTACCTTCGGAAAAAGAGTTGGTAGCTCTTGATCCGGCAAACAAAC
CACCGCTGGTAGCGGTGGTTTTTTTGTTTGCAAGCAGCAGATTACGCGCAGAAAAAAAGGATCTCAAGAA
GATCCTTTGATCTTTTCTACGGGGTCTGACGCTCAGTGGAACGAAAACTCACGTTAAGGGATTTTGGTCA
TGAGATTATCAAAAAGGATCTTCACCTAGATCCTTTTAAATTAAAAATGAAGTTTTAAATCAATCTAAAG
TATATATGAGTAAACTTGGTCTGACAGCTAAAACAATTCATCCAGTAAAATATAATATTTTATTTTCTCC
CAATCAGGCTTGATCCCCAGTAAGTCAAAAAATAGCTCGACATACTGTTCTTCCCCGATATCCTCCCTGA
TCGACCGGACGCAGAAGGCAATGTCATACCACTTGTCCGCCCTGCCGCTTCTCCCAAGATCAATAAAGCC
ACTTACTTTGCCATCTTTCACAAAGATGTTGCTGTCTCCCAGGTCGCCGTGGGAAAAGACAAGTTCCTCT
TCGGGCTTTTCCGTCTTTAAAAAATCATACAGCTCGCGCGGATCTTTAAATGGAGTGTCCTCTTCCCAGT
TTTCGCAATCCACATCGGCCAGATCGTTATTCAGTAAGTAATCCAATTCGGCTAAGCGGCTGTCTAAGCT
ATTCGTATAGGGACAATCCGATATGTCGATGGAGTGAAAGAGCCTGATGCACTCCGCATACAGCTCGATA
ATCTTTTCAGGGCTTTGTTCATCTTCATACTCTTCCGAGCAAAGGACGCCATCGGCCTCACTCATGAGCA
GATTGCTCCAGCCATCATGCCGTTCAAAGTGCAGGACCTTTGGAACAGGCAGCTTTCCTTCCAGCCATAG
CATCATGTCCTTTTCCCGTTCCACATCATAGGTGGTCCCTTTATACCGGCTGTCCGTCATTTTTAAATAT
AGGTTTTCATTTTCTCCCACCAGCTTATATACCTTAGCAGGAGACATTCCTTCCGTATCTTTTGCGCAGC
GGTATTTTTCGATCAGTTTTTTCAATTCCGGTGATATTCTCATTTTAGCCATACTCTTCCTTTTTCAATA
TTATTGAAGCATTTATCAAGGTTATTGTCTCATGAGCGGATACATATTTGAATGTATTTAGAAAAATAAA
CAAATAGGGGTTCCGCGCACGAATTGGCCAGCGCTGCCATTTTTGGGGTGAGGCCGTTCGCGGCCGAGGG
GCGCAGCCCCTGGGGGGATGGGAGCTCGGTGCCTTGATGTGGGCGCCGGCGGTCGAGTGGCGACGGCGCG
GCTTGTCCGCGCCCTGGTAGATTGCCTGGCCGTAGGCCAGCCATTTTTGAGCGGCCAGCGGCCGCGATAG
GCCGACGCGAAGCGGCGGGGCGTAGGGAGCGCAGCGACCGAAGGGTAGGCGCTTTTTGCAGCTCTTCGGC
TGTGCGCTGGCCAGACAGTTATGCACAGGCCAGGCGGGTTTTAAGAGTTTTAATAAGTTTTAAAGAGTTT
TAGGCGGAAAAATCGCCTTTTTTCTCTTTTATATCAGTCACTTACATGTGTGACCGGTTCCCAATGTACG
GCTTTGGGTTCCCAATGTACGGGTTCCGGTTCCCAATGTACGGCTTTGGGTTCCCAATGTACGTGCTATC
CACAGGAAAGAAGCTTTTTCGACCTTTTTCCCCTGCTAGGGCAATTTGCCCTAGCATCTGCTCCGTACAT
TAGGAACCGGCGGATGCTTCGCCCTCGATCAGGTTGCGGTAGCGCATGACTAGGATCGGGCCAGCCTGCC
CCGCCTCCTCCTTCAAATCGTACTCCGGCAGGTCATTTGACCCGATCAGCTTGCGCACGGTGAAACAGAA
CTTCTTGAACTCTCCGGCGCTGCCACTGCGTTCGTAGATCGTCTTGAACAACCATCTGGCTTCTGCCTTG
CCTGCGGCGCGGCGTGCCAGGCGGTAGAGAAAACGGCCGATGCCGGGATCGATCAAAAAGTAATCGGGGT
GAACCGTCAGCACGTCCGGGTTCTTGCCTTCTGTGATCTCGCGGTACATCCAATCAGCTAGCTCGATCTC
GATGTACTCCGGCCGCCCGGTTTCGCTCTTTACGATCTTGTAGCGGCTAATCAAGGCTTCACCCTCGGAT
ACCGTCACCAGGCGGCCGTTCTTGGCCTTCTTCGTACGCTGCATGGCAACGTGCGTGGTGTTTAACCGAA
TGCAGGTTTCTACCAGGTCGTCTTTCTGCTTTCCGCCATCGGCTCGCCGGCAGAACTTGAGTACGTCCGC
AACGTGTGGACGGAACACGCGGCCGGGCTTGTCTCCCTTCCCTTCCCGGTATCGGTTCATGGATTCGGTT
AGATGGGAAACCGCCATCAGTACCAGGTCGTAATCCCACACACTGGCCATGCCGGCCGGCCCTGCGGAAA
CCTCTACGTGCCCGTCTGGAAGCTCGTAGCGGATCACCTCGCCAGCTCGTCGGTCACGCTTCGACAGACG
GAAAACGGCCACGTCCATGATGCTGCGACTATCGCGGGTGCCCACGTCATAGAGCATCGGAACGAAAAAA
TCTGGTTGCTCGTCGCCCTTGGGCGGCTTCCTAATCGACGACGCACCGGCTGCCGGCGGTTGCCGGGATT
CTTTGCGGATTCGATCAGCGGCCGCTTGCCACGATTCACCGGGGCGTGCTTCTGCCTCGATGCGTTGCCG
CTGGGCGGCCTGCGCGGCCTTCAACTTCTCCACCAGGTCATCACCCAGCGCCGCGCCGATTTGTACCGGG
CCGGATGGTTTGCGACCGCTCACGCCGATTCCTCGGGCTTGGGGGTTCCAGTGCCATTGCAGGGCCGGCA
GACAACCCAGCCGCTTACGCCTGGCCAACCGCCCGTTCCTCCACACATGGGGCATTCCACGGCGTCGGTG
CCTGGTTGTTCTTGATTTTCCATGCCGCCTCCTTTAGCCGCTAAAATTCATCTACTCATTTATTCATTTG
CTCATTTACTCTGGTAGCTGCGCGATGTATTCAGATAGCAGCTCGGTAATGGTCTTGCCTTGGCGTACCG
CGTACATCTTCAGCTTGGTGTGATCCTCCGCCGGCAACTGAAAGTTGACCCGCTTCATGGCTGGCGTGTC
TGCCAGGCTGGCCAACGTTGCAGCCTTGCTGCTGCGTGCGCTCGGACGGCCGGCACTTAGCGTGTTTGTG
CTTTTGCTCATTTTCTCTTTACCTCATTAACTCAAATGAGTTTTGATTTAATTTCAGCGGCCAGCGCCTG
GACCTCGCGGGCAGCGTCGCCCTCGGGTTCTGATTCAAGAACGGTTGTGCCGGCGGCGGCAGTGCCTGGG
TAGCTCACGCGCTGCGTGATACGGGACTCAAGAATGGGCAGCTCGTACCCGGCCAGCGCCTCGGCAACCT
CACCGCCGATGCGCGTGCCTTTGATCGCCCGCGACACGACAAAGGCCGCTTGTAGCCTTCCATCCGTGAC
CTCAATGCGCTGCTTAACCAGCTCCACCAGGTCGGCGGTGGCCCATATGTCGTAAGGGCTTGGCTGCACC
GGAATCAGCACGAAGTCGGCTGCCTTGATCGCGGACACAGCCAAGTCCGCCGCCTGGGGCGCTCCGTCGA
TCACTACGAAGTCGCGCCGGCCGATGGCCTTCACGTCGCGGTCAATCGTCGGGCGGTCGATGCCGACAAC
GGTTAGCGGTTGATCTTCCCGCACGGCCGCCCAATCGCGGGCACTGCCCTGGGGATCGGAATCGACTAAC
AGAACATCGGCCCCGGCGAGTTGCAGGGCGCGGGCTAGATGGGTTGCGATGGTCGTCTTGCCTGACCCGC
CTTTCTGGTTAAGTACAGCGATAACCTTCATGCGTTCCCCTTGCGTATTTGTTTATTTACTCATCGCATC
ATATACGCAGCGACCGCATGACGCAAGCTGTTTTACTCAAATACACATCACCTTTTTAGACGGCGGCGCT
CGGTTTCTTCAGCGGCCAAGCTGGCCGGCCAGGCCGCCAGCTTGGCATCAGACAAACCGGCCAGGATTTC
ATGCAGCCGCACGGCTGATGGGCTGCCTGTATCGAGTGGTGATTTTGTGCCGAGCTGCCGGTCGGGGAGC
TGTTGGCTGGCTGGTGGCAGGATATATTGTGGTGTAAACAAATTGACGCTTAGACAACTTAATAACACAT
TGCGGACGTTTTTAATGTACTGGGGTGGATGCAGTGGGCCCCACTCTGTGTGCCGAATTCGGATCCGGAG
AGCGGAGAATTAAGGGAGTCACGTTATGACCCCCGCCGATGACGCGGGACAAGCCGTTTTACGTTTGGAA
CTGACAGAACCGCAACGTTGAAGGAGCCACTCAGCCGCGGGTTTCTGGAGTTTAATGAGCTAAGCACATA
CGTCAGAAACCATTATTGCGCGTTCAAAAGTCGCCTAAGGTCACTATCAGCTAGCAAATATTTCTTGTCA
AAAATGCTCCACTGACGTTCCATAAATTCCCCTCGGTATCCAATTAGAGTCTCATATTCACTCTCAATCC
AAATAATCTGCACCGGATCTGGATCGTTTCGCATGATTGAACAAGATGGATTGCACGCAGGTTCTCCGGC
CGCTTGGGTGGAGAGGCTATTCGGCTATGACTGGGCACAACAGACAATCGGCTGCTCTGATGCCGCCGTG
TTCCGGCTGTCAGCGCAGGGGCGCCCGGTTCTTTTTGTCAAGACCGACCTGTCCGGTGCCCTGAATGAAC
TCCAGGACGAGGCAGCGCGGCTATCGTGGCTGGCCACGACGGGCGTTCCTTGCGCAGCTGTGCTCGACGT
TGTCACTGAAGCGGGAAGGGACTGGCTGCTATTGGGCGAAGTGCCGGGGCAGGATCTCCTGTCATCTCAC
CTTGCTCCTGCCGAGAAAGTATCCATCATGGCTGATGCAATGCGGCGGCTGCATACGCTTGATCCGGCTA
CCTGCCCATTCGACCACCAAGCGAAACATCGCATCGAGCGAGCACGTACTCGGATGGAAGCCGGTCTTGT
CGATCAGGATGATCTGGACGAAGAGCATCAGGGGCTCGCGCCAGCCGAACTGTTCGCCAGGCTCAAGGCG
CGTATGCCCGACGGCGAGGATCTCGTCGTGACTCATGGCGATGCCTGCTTGCCGAATATCATGGTGGAAA
ATGGCCGCTTTTCTGGATTCATCGACTGTGGCCGGCTGGGTGTGGCGGACCGCTATCAGGACATAGCGTT
GGCTACCCGTGATATTGCTGAAGAGCTTGGCGGCGAATGGGCTGACCGCTTCCTCGTGCTTTACGGTATC
GCCGCTCCCGATTCGCAGCGCATCGCCTTCTATCGCCTTCTTGACGAGTTCTTCTGAGCGGGTCTGGATC
TAGAGTCAAGCAGATCGTTCAAACATTTGGCAATAAAGTTTCTTAAGATTGAATCCTGTTGCCGGTCTTG
CGATGATTATCATATAATTTCTGTTGAATTACGTTAAGCATGTAATAATTAACATGTAATGCATGACGTT
ATTTATGAGATGGGTTTTTATGATTAGAGTCCCGCAATTATACATTTAATACGCGATAGAAAACAAAATA
TAGCGCGCAAACTAGGATAAATTATCGCGCGCGGTGTCATCTATGTTACTAGATCGACGCTGCAAGAATT
CAAGCTTGGAGGAATTCCAATCCCACAAAAATCTGAGCTTAACAGCACAGTTGCTCCTCTCAGAGCAGAA
TCGGGTATTCAACACCCTCATATCAACTACTACGTTGTGTATAACGGTCCACATGCCGGTATATACGATG
ACTGGGGTTGTACAAAGGCGGCAACAAACGGCGTTCCCGGAGTTGCACACAAGAAATTTGCCACTATTAC
AGAGGCAAGAGCAGCAGCTGACGCGTACACAACAAGTCAGCAAACAGACAGGTTGAACTTCATCCCCAAA
GGAGAAGCTCAACTCAAGCCCAAGAGCTTTGCTAAGGCCCTAACAAGCCCACCAAAGCAAAAAGCCCACT
GGCTCACGCTAGGAACCAAAAGGCCCAGCAGTGATCCAGCCCCAAAAGAGATCTCCTTTGCCCCGGAGAT
TACAATGGACGATTTCCTCTATCTTTACGATCTAGGAAGGAAGTTCGAAGGTGAAGGTGACGACACTATG
TTCACCACTGATAATGAGAAGGTTAGCCTCTTCAATTTCAGAAAGAATGCTGACCCACAGATGGTTAGAG
AGGCCTACGCAGCAAGTCTCATCAAGACGATCTACCCGAGTAACAATCTCCAGGAGATCAAATACCTTCC
CAAGAAGGTTAAAGATGCAGTCAAAAGATTCAGGACTAATTGCATCAAGAACACAGAGAAAGACATATTT
CTCAAGATCAGAAGTACTATTCCAGTATGGACGATTCAAGGCTTGCTTCATAAACCAAGGCAAGTAATAG
AGATTGGAGTCTCTAAAAAGGTAGTTCCTACTGAATCTAAGGCCATGCATGGAGTCTAAGATTCAAATCG
AGGATCTAACAGAACTCGCCGTCAAGACTGGCGAACAGTTCATACAGAGTCTTTTACGACTCAATGACAA
GAAGAAAATCTTCGTCAACATGGTGGAGCACGACACTCTGGTCTACTCCAAAAATGTCAAAGATACAGTC
TCAGAAGATCAAAGGGCTATTGAGACTTTTCAACAAAGGATAATTTCGGGAAACCTCCTCGGATTCCATT
GCCCAGCTATCTGTCACTTCATCGAAAGGACAGTAGAAAAGGAAGGTGGCTCCTACAAATGCCATCATTG
CGATAAAGGAAAGGCTATCATTCAAGATCTCTCTGCCGACAGTGGTCCCAAAGATGGACCCCCACCCACG
AGGAGCATCGTGGAAAAAGAAGAGGTTCCAACCACGTCTACAAAGCAAGTGGATTGATGTGACATCTCCA
CTGACGTAAGGGATGACGCACAATCCCACTATCCTTCGCAAGACCCTTCCTCTATATAAGGAAGTTCATT
TCATTTGGAGAGGACACGCTCGAGTATAAGAGCTCATTTTTACAACAATTACCAACAACAACAAACAACA
AACAACATTACAATTACATTTACAATTATCGATACAATGGTGGATGCGGTGGTCACTGTATTCTTGGAGA
AACTTCTGCATGTTCTCACAGAGGAGAGTAGGTTTCTTACTAAATACAGACAGCAGTTTGAAAAACTGAA
GAACGAGCTGCTATTCATGCAAAGCTTTCTCAAAGATGCAGAGAGGCTCAAGAGGAAAAACAACACCCTT
AAAGGAGTCATGTCCTGTTTGCGAGACTTAATCTTTGAAGCTGAAGAGATACTTGAGGACTGCCAGAATC
AATCTGCAGATAGCGATCGGGCTACTACATGCTTCCATCCTAAAAGGCTCTCTCTTCGCCATCAAACTGG
GAAGTGCCTTGCTAAAATCAATGACAGAATCTCGGAGATAAAGCAAAACATTTCAACATATCTTGGAGTA
CCACTTCTCGAAGAAGGAAGTATGGAGGCACACAATAATCTAATGTCAAGATGGACTTCTTCCCTTTATG
ACCACACTCAGGTAGTTGGTTTGGAAGGTGACACTGAGAAGATAAAGGATTGGCTATTTGAAGCAAGAGA
TGGTTTACTTACCATTGCATTTGTGGGTATGGGAGGACTTGGTAAAACCACTCTTGCTCAGAAAGTTTTC
AATGACAAAAGGGTGGAGGATCACTTGGAGAGGAGGATTTGGGTGTCTGTTTCTCAAACATTTACTGAGG
AACAAGTCATGAGAAGCATATTGAGGAGTTTAGGAGATGCATGTGTTGGTGATGACCAGTGTGAACTGTT
AAGAAAAATAAACCAGTACCTTTTGGGAAAGAGGTTTTTGATTGTTATGGATGATGTTTGGAGCTGGGAC
AATGCCTGGTGGCAAAAAATCTATACTGGACTGCCCAAAGGAAATGGGAGCACTGTTATTGTAACAACGA
GAAATGAGCTAGTCGCTCGCAAGATGGGAGTTACAGAAGCAAGAATACATTGGCCAAAATTCCTCAATGA
GCACTACAGTTGGTTACTATTCCGGAAGATTGCATTTGCAGGAAGTGCAGGTGAATGCCATTTCCCCGAG
TTGGAGGACGTGGGAAAGGAGATTGTGGAAAAATGCAAGGGACTTCCTTTAGCAATCAAAGCAGTAGGAG
GAGTGATGCTTTGCAAGCCATCTTACTATCACGAATGGAGGCGTATTTCAAATCATTTCCGTGATGAATT
GAAAGAAAATGATGACTCAGTGATGGCCTCACTACAGTTGAGCTATGATGAACTCCCTCCTTACTTGAAA
TCCTGTTTCCTCTGTTTTTCACTCTTTCCTGAGGATTGTGTCATACCAAAAGACCAACTGATCCGTTGGT
GGATTGGAGAAGGTTTCATACCTCTGAGAAGTGGTAGGTTATCGACTGAAGTGGGAGAAGATTGTTTCTC
ACAACTATCCAATCGGTGTTTGATAGAAGTTGTTGATAAGGCTTACAATGGTGTGATCCACACATGCAAA
ATGCATGACATGGTTCGTGACTTGGTGATCAAATTAGCCGAGGATGATGCATTTTTCACCCCAGCTGATG
CAACTTGTCGGCATTTGGGTATTAAGAGTGAGATGAATTGGAAGCAACTATTGAGCAATCAAAAATTACG
AGCACTGCTAACAACCACCAAGAGTGGTGAAGTTAACAAAATCCATTCCGACATTGCCAAGAAGCTGTGC
AAGAGTCGACACCTCCAAGTATTGGATCTGTCAAAATCAATTTTCGATGTGCCTCTTTCAAGTTTGTTGG
AAGGAATTGGATCTGCTAAGCAGCTCACTTATCTCAGTTTAAGCAATACACATCCAATGATTGGAGTTCC
AGCTTCCATATCCAAGCTTGAAAAATTACAGATTTTGGATTTCAGCTATTGCCAAAATATGAAAATGCTC
CCCTCTTGCGTTCTGACATTTGAGGAACTTGCTGTTTTGGATGTGAACAACTGTGGTTCCCTTGAGTACC
TTCCAAAAGGATTAAGTAGGCTTTCCAATCTTCAAGTATTGCTTGGGTTTAAGCCTGCAAAATTAAGCCA
ACCAGGAGGTTGTCGTATTGCTGAGCTCAGAAGCCTGACTCGACTCAGAACTCTCAGTTTAAGACTAACC
GAAAATGAGGAGATTGGAGACGATGAGGGGAACGCACTGGTAGATCTCCAAGAACTTCAATTTTTAACAA
TAAGTTGCTTTGGCAGTCAAGATAATGGACTTGCGACAAAACTTGGTAGACTTTATCCTCCACGACAACT
CCACGAGCTGATTCTCAAATTTTATCCAAGTAAGACAAGTCCTGAATGGCTTAACCCCAATCTCTCCCCC
ATGTTGCGATATTTATCAATCATCTCTGGTGATATTACACAAATGCACGAGAACTTCTGGGGTGATGGTA
GTACTGCTTGGAAAATTGAGGGCTTAATGTTGGAATCTTTATCGGATTTGAGATTGGAATGGTCAGCAAT
GCATCAAGTCATGCCTTCGTTAAGAATACTCAAGGTTAGCTGGTGCCCTGAGTTGGAGTCATTTCCAATT
GAAGATGCAGGGTTTAGAGGGGGTCTATGGAAGAAGGAAGAACATAGGAACTAAGCTTGTCCTGCTTTAA
TGAGATATGCGAGAAGCCTATGATCGCATGATATTTGCTTTCAATTCTGTTGTGCACGTTGTAAAAAACC
TGAGCATGTGTAGCTCAGATCCTTACCGCCGGTTTCGGTTCATTCTAATGAATATATCACCCGTTACTAT
CGTATTTTTATGAATAATATTCTCCGTTCAATTTACTGATTGTACCCTACTACTTATATGTACAATATTA
AAATGAAAACAATATATTGTGCTGAATAGGTTTATAGCGACATCTATGATAGAGCGCCACAATAACAAAC
AATTGCGTTTTATTATTACAAATCCAATTTTAAAAAAAGCGGCAGAACCGGTCAAACCTAAAAGACTGAT
TACATAAATCTTATTCAAATTTCAAAAGTGCCCCAGGGGCTAGTATCTACGACACACCGAGCGGCGAACT
AATAACGCTCACTGAAGGGAACTCCGGTTCCCCGCCGGCGCGCATGGGTGAGATTCCTTGAAGTTGAGTA
TTGGCCGTCCGCTCTACCGAAAGTTACGGGCACCATTCAACCCGGTCCAGCACGGCGGCCGGGTAACCGA
CTTGCTGCCCCGAGAATTATGCAGCATTTTTTTGGTGTATGTGGGCCCCAAATGAAGTGCAGGTCAAACC
TTGACAGTGACGACAAATCGTTGGGCGGGTCCAGGGCGAATTTTGCGACAACATGTCGAGGCTCAGCAGG
ACCGCTACTAGAGGATGCACATGTGACCGA
Features (pLannotate 1.2.2; 18 found; start..end, strand, type, name):
     32..56      +  misc_feature   RB T-DNA repeat: right border repeat from nopaline C58 T-DNA
    179..767     -  rep_origin     ori: high-copy-number ColE1/pMB1/pBR322/pUC origin of replication
    938..1732    -  CDS            KanR: aminoglycoside phosphotransferase; aphA-3; confers resistance to kanamycin
   1733..1837    -  promoter       AmpR promoter: bla
   1854..1914    -  rep_origin     oriV (fragment): incP origin of replication
   2120..2314    -  rep_origin     pVS1 oriV: origin of replication for the Pseudomonas plasmid pVS1 (Heeb et al., 2000)
   2380..3453    -  CDS            pVS1 RepA: replication protein from the Pseudomonas plasmid pVS1 (Heeb et al., 2000)
   3882..4511    -  CDS            pVS1 StaA: stability protein from the Pseudomonas plasmid pVS1 (Heeb et al., 2000)
   4775..4799    +  misc_feature   LB T-DNA repeat: left border repeat from nopaline C58 T-DNA
   5009..5192    +  promoter       NOS promoter: nopaline synthase promoter NOS promoter
   5213..6004    +  CDS            neo: KKA2_KLEPN - Also known as kan, nptII. Experimental evidence at protein level: Swiss-Prot protein existence level 1. Resistance to kanamycin, neomycin, paromomycin, ribostamycin, butirosin and gentamicin B. From Klebsiella pneumoniae.
   6033..6285    +  terminator     NOS terminator: nopaline synthase terminator and poly(A) signal
   6311..7117    +  CDS            IBMP_CAMVB (fragment): Experimental evidence at protein level: Swiss-Prot protein existence level 1. Enhances the ribosomal termination-reinitiation event leading to the translation of major open reading frames on the polycistronic viral RNAs. From Cauliflower mosaic virus (strain Bari 1) (CaMV).
   7301..7646    +  promoter       CaMV 35S promoter: strong constitutive promoter from cauliflower mosaic virus
   7598..7644    +  promoter       minimal CaMV 35S promoter: minimal 35S promoter from cauliflower mosaic virus
   7675..7728    +  misc_feature   TMV Ω: translational enhancer from the tobacco mosaic virus 5'-leader sequence (Gallie et al., 1988)
   7737..10256   +  CDS            RPP13L4: R13L4_ARATH - Also known as ZAR1 From Arabidopsis thaliana (Mouse-ear cress).
  10282..10989   +  terminator     OCS terminator: octopine synthase terminator
