[The description below was written by a language model from this plasmid's Addgene catalogue record and pLannotate feature annotations shown in this document.]
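Description:
pZA21 is an 11 kb binary T-DNA vector for plant expression, built on the pICH86988 Golden Gate backbone and intended for Agrobacterium-mediated delivery of Nicotiana benthamiana ZAR1 into plant cells. The backbone carries a high-copy ColE1/pUC-type origin for propagation in E. coli. It also carries the pVS1 replication module (oriV, RepA and the StaA stability protein), which maintains the plasmid in Agrobacterium, along with a small annotated fragment of an incP oriV. Bacterial selection is by kanamycin, through an aphA-3 aminoglycoside phosphotransferase gene driven by the bla promoter.

Two expression units lie between the nopaline-type left and right border repeats. Next to the left border is a plant selection cassette in which the NOS promoter drives nptII (neo), followed by the NOS terminator; this gives kanamycin resistance in transformed plant tissue. Downstream is the ZAR1 cassette, made up of the strong constitutive CaMV 35S promoter, the TMV Ω translational enhancer leader, an open reading frame of about 2.5 kb, and the octopine synthase terminator. The annotation software labels this reading frame by homology to Arabidopsis RPP13L4/ZAR1, but the catalogue entry identifies the insert as the N. benthamiana gene. The "CaMV inclusion body protein fragment" annotated just upstream of the 35S promoter most likely reflects viral sequence included in a long version of the promoter, not an expressed gene. No epitope tag or reporter is annotated.

ZAR1 encodes an NLR immune receptor that assembles into a resistosome. The plasmid belongs to a vector set for studying that resistosome in N. benthamiana, and the record describes its ZAR1 sequence as Golden Gate compatible.
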