Addgene plasmid #158499: pZA21
Purpose: In planta gene expression of Golden gate compatible N. benthamiana ZAR1. Km plant selection marker.
Depositing lab: Sophien Kamoun. Depositing organization: Sainsbury Laboratory, Norwich. Publication: A vector system for fast-forward studies of the HOPZ-ACTIVATED RESISTANCE1 (ZAR1) resistosome in the model plant Nicotiana benthamiana. Harant A, Pai H, Sakai T, Kamoun S, Adachi H. Plant Physiol. 2022 Jan 20;188(1):70-80. doi: 10.1093/plphys/kiab471. PubMed 34633454.
Backbone
  Vector backbone: pICH86988
  Backbone manufacturer: https://www.addgene.org/48076/
  Vector type: Plant Expression
Growth in bacteria
  Bacterial resistance: Kanamycin, 50 μg/mL
  Growth temperature: 37°C
  Growth strain: DH5alpha
  Copy number: High Copy
Gene/Insert
  Gene/Insert name: ZAR1
  Species: N. benthamiana
  Cloning method: Restriction Enzyme; 5′ cloning site Unknown (unknown if destroyed)
Terms and licenses: Academic/Nonprofit Terms; Industry Terms: Not Available to Industry
How to cite: pZA21 was a gift from Sophien Kamoun (Addgene plasmid # 158499 ; http://n2t.net/addgene:158499 ; RRID:Addgene_158499)
